Addgene plasmid #71155: pSGE_475_S2-1-GATA_dCP
Purpose: Luciferase reporter
Depositing lab: Alexander Stark. Depositing organization: Research Institute of Molecular Pathology (IMP). Publication: Transcriptional regulators form diverse groups with context-dependent regulatory functions. Stampfel G, Kazmar T, Frank O, Wienerroither S, Reiter F, Stark A. Nature. 2015 Nov 9. doi: 10.1038/nature15545. PubMed 26550828.
Backbone
  Vector backbone: unknown
  Vector type: Insect Expression, Luciferase
Growth in bacteria
  Bacterial resistance: Ampicillin, 100 μg/mL
  Growth temperature: 37°C
  Growth strain: DH5alpha
  Copy number: High Copy
Gene/Insert
  Gene/Insert name: 475_S2-1-GATA_dCP
  Species: Synthetic
  Promoter: DSCP Drosophila synthetic core promoter
  Tag / fusion protein: luciferase (C terminal on backbone)
  Cloning method: Gateway Cloning
  Sequencing primers: 5′ RVprimer3; 3′ LucNRev
Terms and licenses: Academic/Nonprofit Terms; Industry Terms: Not Available to Industry
How to cite: pSGE_475_S2-1-GATA_dCP was a gift from Alexander Stark (Addgene plasmid # 71155 ; http://n2t.net/addgene:71155 ; RRID:Addgene_71155)
