[The description below was written by a language model from this plasmid's Addgene catalogue record and pLannotate feature annotations shown in this document.]
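Description:
pSGE_475_S2-1-GATA_dCP is a 5.5 kb firefly luciferase reporter plasmid intended for expression in insect cells. The record lists the backbone as unknown. It is maintained in E. coli at high copy through a ColE1/pUC-type origin and selected with ampicillin via the β-lactamase gene and its promoter. An f1 phage origin is also present. Short lacZα, tetracycline-resistance and SV40 large T antigen fragments are annotated, but these appear to be non-functional vector remnants.

The payload is a synthetic regulatory insert named 475_S2-1-GATA_dCP, introduced by Gateway cloning and flanked by attB1 and attB2 sites. Within this roughly 500 bp interval the annotation detects two short matches to the Gal4 upstream activating sequence, in opposite orientations. This suggests that Gal4 DNA-binding-domain fusions could be recruited to the fragment, although the record does not spell out the composition of the insert or what the "GATA" element in its name refers to. Downstream of attB2, the catalogue entry states that a Drosophila synthetic core promoter (DSCP) drives the reporter. This promoter is not separately annotated in the feature table, but it would lie in the gap before the luc+ firefly luciferase coding sequence, which is followed by an SV40 polyadenylation signal. Upstream of the insert, a synthetic poly(A) signal and an RNA polymerase II pause site from the human α2 globin gene insulate the reporter from read-through transcription originating in the backbone, lowering background signal.

The stated purpose is simply a luciferase reporter. The design fits assays in which luciferase output from a minimal core promoter measures the activity conferred by the cloned regulatory context and by factors acting on it.
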