Features (pLannotate 1.2.2; 15 found; start..end, strand, type, name):
      7..867     -  CDS            AmpR: β-lactamase; bla; confers resistance to ampicillin, carbenicillin, and related antibiotics
    868..972     -  promoter       AmpR promoter: bla
    999..1427    +  rep_origin     f1 ori (sequence partly withheld): f1 bacteriophage origin of replication; arrow indicates direction of (+) strand synthesis
   1459..1526    -  CDS            lacZα (fragment): LacZα fragment of β-galactosidase; lacZ fragment
   1585..1633    +  polyA_signal   poly(A) signal: synthetic polyadenylation signal
   1647..1738    +  misc_feature   pause site: RNA polymerase II transcriptional pause signal from the human α2 globin gene
   1752..1776    +  protein_bind   attB1: mutant version of attB; recombination site for the Gateway® BP reaction BP Clonase™
   1951..1969    +  protein_bind   5X UAS (fragment): five tandem copies of the "ScaI site" 17-mer CGGAGTACTGTCCTCCG, an upstream activating sequence (UAS) that efficiently binds yeast Gal4 (Webster et al., 1988; Pfeiffer et al., 2010) GAL4
   2087..2107    -  protein_bind   5X UAS (fragment): five tandem copies of the "ScaI site" 17-mer CGGAGTACTGTCCTCCG, an upstream activating sequence (UAS) that efficiently binds yeast Gal4 (Webster et al., 1988; Pfeiffer et al., 2010) GAL4
   2283..2307    -  protein_bind   attB2: mutant version of attB; recombination site for the Gateway® BP reaction BP Clonase™
   2504..4156    +  CDS            luciferase: firefly luciferase; luc+; enhanced luc+ version of the luciferase gene
   4197..4318    -  polyA_signal   SV40 poly(A) signal: SV40 polyadenylation signal
   4341..4409    -  CDS            large T antigen (fragment): large T antigen from SV40 (simian virus 40)
   4425..4557    +  CDS            TcR (fragment): tetracycline efflux protein; tet; confers resistance to tetracycline
   4737..5325    -  rep_origin     ori: high-copy-number ColE1/pMB1/pBR322/pUC origin of replication
>Addgene plasmid #71155 | pSGE_475_S2-1-GATA_dCP | depositor full sequence | sequence record 127082 | Full Sequence
TGACAGTTACCAATGCTTAATCAGTGAGGCACCTATCTCAGCGATCTGTCTATTTCGTTCATCCATAGTT
GCCTGACTCCCCGTCGTGTAGATAACTACGATACGGGAGGGCTTACCATCTGGCCCCAGTGCTGCAATGA
TACCGCGAGACCCACGCTCACCGGCTCCAGATTTATCAGCAATAAACCAGCCAGCCGGAAGGGCCGAGCG
CAGAAGTGGTCCTGCAACTTTATCCGCCTCCATCCAGTCTATTAATTGTTGCCGGGAAGCTAGAGTAAGT
AGTTCGCCAGTTAATAGTTTGCGCAACGTTGTTGCCATTGCTACAGGCATCGTGGTGTCACGCTCGTCGT
TTGGTATGGCTTCATTCAGCTCCGGTTCCCAACGATCAAGGCGAGTTACATGATCCCCCATGTTGTGCAA
AAAAGCGGTTAGCTCCTTCGGTCCTCCGATCGTTGTCAGAAGTAAGTTGGCCGCAGTGTTATCACTCATG
GTTATGGCAGCACTGCATAATTCTCTTACTGTCATGCCATCCGTAAGATGCTTTTCTGTGACTGGTGAGT
ACTCAACCAAGTCATTCTGAGAATAGTGTATGCGGCGACCGAGTTGCTCTTGCCCGGCGTCAATACGGGA
TAATACCGCGCCACATAGCAGAACTTTAAAAGTGCTCATCATTGGAAAACGTTCTTCGGGGCGAAAACTC
TCAAGGATCTTACCGCTGTTGAGATCCAGTTCGATGTAACCCACTCGTGCACCCAACTGATCTTCAGCAT
CTTTTACTTTCACCAGCGTTTCTGGGTGAGCAAAAACAGGAAGGCAAAATGCCGCAAAAAAGGGAATAAG
GGCGACACGGAAATGTTGAATACTCATACTCTTCCTTTTTCAATATTATTGAAGCATTTATCAGGGTTAT
TGTCTCATGAGCGGATACATATTTGAATGTATTTAGAAAAATAAACAAATAGGGGTTCCGCGCACATTTC
CCCGAAAAGTGCCACCTG
[124 nt withheld, positions 999-1122]
C
[91 nt withheld, positions 1124-1214]
A
[49 nt withheld, positions 1216-1264]
CCTTTGACGTTGGAGTCCACGTTCTTT
[37 nt withheld, positions 1292-1328]
ACCCTATCTCGGTCTATTCTTTTGATTTATAAGGGATTTTGCCGATTTCGGCCTATTGGTTAAAAAATGA
GCTGATTTAACAAAAATTTAACGCGAATTTTAACAAAATATTAACGCTTACAATTTGCCATTCGCCATTC
AGGCTGCGCAACTGTTGGGAAGGGCGATCGGTGCGGGCCTCTTCGCTATTACGCCAGCCCAAGCTACCAT
GATAAGTAAGTAATATTAAGGTACGGGAGGTACTTGGAGCGGCCGCAATAAAATATCTTTATTTTCATTA
CATCTGTGTGTTGGTTTTTTGTGTGAATCGATAGTACTAACATACGCTCTCCATCAAAACAAAACGAAAC
AAAACAAACTAGCAAAATAGGCTGTCCCCAGTGCAAGTGCAGGTGCCAGAACATTTCTCTATCGATAGGT
ACCACAAGTTTGTACAAAAAAGCAGGCTCCGAATTCGCCCTTTGCACAATTTCTGTGAAGTGACAGCCAC
TGAGAAATAGTGTCAAGTAGCTCTCGTCCGCTAATATCAATTTAGACGATATACATACGGCCAGATCTGG
CACGCAGTCTGCATTCCCAATGATGCGGGATGGATTTGGATTGTGGGGCGGAATCTCTAAGTCGGAGTAC
TGTCCTCCGAGGCGGAGAATTACTTCCGCGACTTGGCTCCGTTTTGTTAAATATACTATGTGTGTATGTG
CGTAGTACAGCGACTTGTACGGAGTACATAAACATATGCATATCTGCGGTTTAGTTGTCGCTCGGAGGAC
AGTACTCCGTTGTTCGTCGTTTGAAAAATGTGTGTAGTTGTTGGGGTAACTGCGCACAATTGCCGGGCTA
CAGGGTGCTTTGAGTCTTTGTTTTTGGATTTCGTTTTCGATGTTTAGCTACGAAAGCCAAGCGTTGTGCT
ATTTTCGAATTTTGTATTTTATAACCCGGGCAAGGGCGAATTCGACCCAGCTTTCTTGTACAAAGTGGTA
GATCTGCGATCGAGCTCGCCCGGGGATCGAGCGCAGCGGTATAAAAGGGCGCGGGGTGGCTGAGAGCATC
AGTTGTGAATGAATGTTCGAGCCGAGCAGACGTGCCGCTGCCTTCGTTAATATCCTTTGAATAAGCCAAC
TTTGAATCACAAGACGCATACCAAACGGCATTCCGGTACTGTTGGTAAAGCCACCATGGAAGACGCCAAA
AACATAAAGAAAGGCCCGGCGCCATTCTATCCGCTGGAAGATGGAACCGCTGGAGAGCAACTGCATAAGG
CTATGAAGAGATACGCCCTGGTTCCTGGAACAATTGCTTTTACAGATGCACATATCGAGGTGGACATCAC
TTACGCTGAGTACTTCGAAATGTCCGTTCGGTTGGCAGAAGCTATGAAACGATATGGGCTGAATACAAAT
CACAGAATCGTCGTATGCAGTGAAAACTCTCTTCAATTCTTTATGCCGGTGTTGGGCGCGTTATTTATCG
GAGTTGCAGTTGCGCCCGCGAACGACATTTATAATGAACGTGAATTGCTCAACAGTATGGGCATTTCGCA
GCCTACCGTGGTGTTCGTTTCCAAAAAGGGGTTGCAAAAAATTTTGAACGTGCAAAAAAAGCTCCCAATC
ATCCAAAAAATTATTATCATGGATTCTAAAACGGATTACCAGGGATTTCAGTCGATGTACACGTTCGTCA
CATCTCATCTACCTCCCGGTTTTAATGAATACGATTTTGTGCCAGAGTCCTTCGATAGGGACAAGACAAT
TGCACTGATCATGAACTCCTCTGGATCTACTGGTCTGCCTAAAGGTGTCGCTCTGCCTCATAGAACTGCC
TGCGTGAGATTCTCGCATGCCAGAGATCCTATTTTTGGCAATCAAATCATTCCGGATACTGCGATTTTAA
GTGTTGTTCCATTCCATCACGGTTTTGGAATGTTTACTACACTCGGATATTTGATATGTGGATTTCGAGT
CGTCTTAATGTATAGATTTGAAGAAGAGCTGTTTCTGAGGAGCCTTCAGGATTACAAGATTCAAAGTGCG
CTGCTGGTGCCAACCCTATTCTCCTTCTTCGCCAAAAGCACTCTGATTGACAAATACGATTTATCTAATT
TACACGAAATTGCTTCTGGTGGCGCTCCCCTCTCTAAGGAAGTCGGGGAAGCGGTTGCCAAGAGGTTCCA
TCTGCCAGGTATCAGGCAAGGATATGGGCTCACTGAGACTACATCAGCTATTCTGATTACACCCGAGGGG
GATGATAAACCGGGCGCGGTCGGTAAAGTTGTTCCATTTTTTGAAGCGAAGGTTGTGGATCTGGATACCG
GGAAAACGCTGGGCGTTAATCAAAGAGGCGAACTGTGTGTGAGAGGTCCTATGATTATGTCCGGTTATGT
AAACAATCCGGAAGCGACCAACGCCTTGATTGACAAGGATGGATGGCTACATTCTGGAGACATAGCTTAC
TGGGACGAAGACGAACACTTCTTCATCGTTGACCGCCTGAAGTCTCTGATTAAGTACAAAGGCTATCAGG
TGGCTCCCGCTGAATTGGAATCCATCTTGCTCCAACACCCCAACATCTTCGACGCAGGTGTCGCAGGTCT
TCCCGACGATGACGCCGGTGAACTTCCCGCCGCCGTTGTTGTTTTGGAGCACGGAAAGACGATGACGGAA
AAAGAGATCGTGGATTACGTCGCCAGTCAAGTAACAACCGCGAAAAAGTTGCGCGGAGGAGTTGTGTTTG
TGGACGAAGTACCGAAAGGTCTTACCGGAAAACTCGACGCAAGAAAAATCAGAGAGATCCTCATAAAGGC
CAAGAAGGGCGGAAAGATCGCCGTGTAATTCTAGAGTCGGGGCGGCCGGCCGCTTCGAGCAGACATGATA
AGATACATTGATGAGTTTGGACAAACCACAACTAGAATGCAGTGAAAAAAATGCTTTATTTGTGAAATTT
GTGATGCTATTGCTTTATTTGTAACCATTATAAGCTGCAATAAACAAGTTAACAACAACAATTGCATTCA
TTTTATGTTTCAGGTTCAGGGGGAGGTGTGGGAGGTTTTTTAAAGCAAGTAAAACCTCTACAAATGTGGT
AAAATCGATAAGGATCCGTCGACCGATGCCCTTGAGAGCCTTCAACCCAGTCAGCTCCTTCCGGTGGGCG
CGGGGCATGACTATCGTCGCCGCACTTATGACTGTCTTCTTTATCATGCAACTCGTAGGACAGGTGCCGG
CAGCGCTCTTCCGCTTCCTCGCTCACTGACTCGCTGCGCTCGGTCGTTCGGCTGCGGCGAGCGGTATCAG
CTCACTCAAAGGCGGTAATACGGTTATCCACAGAATCAGGGGATAACGCAGGAAAGAACATGTGAGCAAA
AGGCCAGCAAAAGGCCAGGAACCGTAAAAAGGCCGCGTTGCTGGCGTTTTTCCATAGGCTCCGCCCCCCT
GACGAGCATCACAAAAATCGACGCTCAAGTCAGAGGTGGCGAAACCCGACAGGACTATAAAGATACCAGG
CGTTTCCCCCTGGAAGCTCCCTCGTGCGCTCTCCTGTTCCGACCCTGCCGCTTACCGGATACCTGTCCGC
CTTTCTCCCTTCGGGAAGCGTGGCGCTTTCTCATAGCTCACGCTGTAGGTATCTCAGTTCGGTGTAGGTC
GTTCGCTCCAAGCTGGGCTGTGTGCACGAACCCCCCGTTCAGCCCGACCGCTGCGCCTTATCCGGTAACT
ATCGTCTTGAGTCCAACCCGGTAAGACACGACTTATCGCCACTGGCAGCAGCCACTGGTAACAGGATTAG
CAGAGCGAGGTATGTAGGCGGTGCTACAGAGTTCTTGAAGTGGTGGCCTAACTACGGCTACACTAGAAGA
ACAGTATTTGGTATCTGCGCTCTGCTGAAGCCAGTTACCTTCGGAAAAAGAGTTGGTAGCTCTTGATCCG
GCAAACAAACCACCGCTGGTAGCGGTGGTTTTTTTGTTTGCAAGCAGCAGATTACGCGCAGAAAAAAAGG
ATCTCAAGAAGATCCTTTGATCTTTTCTACGGGGTCTGACGCTCAGTGGAACGAAAACTCACGTTAAGGG
ATTTTGGTCATGAGATTATCAAAAAGGATCTTCACCTAGATCCTTTTAAATTAAAAATGAAGTTTTAAAT
CAATCTAAAGTATATATGAGTAAACTTGGTC
