>Addgene plasmid #71155 | pSGE_475_S2-1-GATA_dCP | addgene partial sequence | sequence record 129027 | LucNRev 5'-CCTTATGCAGTTGCTCTCC-3'
GGCGCCGGGCCTTTCTTTATGTTTTTGGCGTCTTCCATGGTGGCTTTACCAACAGTACCGGAATGCCGTT
TGGTATGCGTCTTGTGATTCAAAGTTGGCTTATTCAAAGGATATTAACGAAGGCAGCGGCACGTCTGCTC
GGCTCGAACATTCATTCACAACTGATGCTCTCAGCCACCCCGCGCCCTTTTATACCGCTGCGCTCGATCC
CCGGGCGAGCTCGATCGCAGATCTACCACTTTGTACAAGAAAGCTGGGTCGAATTCGCCCTTGCCCGGGT
TATAAAATACAAAATTCGAAAATAGCACAACGCTTGGCTTTCGTAGCTAAACATCGAAAACGAAATCCAA
AAACAAAGACTCAAAGCACCCTGTAGCCCGGCAATTGTGCGCAGTTACCCCAACAACTACACACATTTTT
CAAACGACGAACAACGGAGTACTGTCCTCCGAGCGACAACTAAACCGCAGATATGCATATGTTTATGTAC
TCCGTACAAGTCGCTGTACTACGCACATACACACATAGTATATTTAACAAAACGGAGCCAAGTCGCGGAA
GTAATTCTCCGCCTCGGAGGACAGTACTCCGACTTAGAGATTCCGCCCCACAATCCAAATCCATCCCGCA
TCATTGGGAATGCAGACTGCGTGCCAGATCTGGCCGTATGTATATCGTCTAAATTGATATTAGCGGACGA
GAGCTACTTGACACTATTTCTCAGTGGCTGTCACTTCACAGAAATTGTGCAAAGGGCGAATTCGGAGCCT
GCTTTTTTGTACAAACTTGTGGTACCTATCGATAGAGAAATGTTCTGGCACCTGCACTTGCACTGGGGAC
AGCCTATTTT
