>Addgene plasmid #71155 | pSGE_475_S2-1-GATA_dCP | addgene partial sequence | sequence record 129028 | RVprimer3 5'-CTAGCAAAATAGGCTGTCCC-3'
TTTCTCTATCGATAGGTACCACAAGTTTGTACAAAAAAGCAGGCTCCGAATTCGCCCTTTGCACAATTTC
TGTGAAGTGACAGCCACTGAGAAATAGTGTCAAGTAGCTCTCGTCCGCTAATATCAATTTAGACGATATA
CATACGGCCAGATCTGGCACGCAGTCTGCATTCCCAATGATGCGGGATGGATTTGGATTGTGGGGCGGAA
TCTCTAAGTCGGAGTACTGTCCTCCGAGGCGGAGAATTACTTCCGCGACTTGGCTCCGTTTTGTTAAATA
TACTATGTGTGTATGTGCGTAGTACAGCGACTTGTACGGAGTACATAAACATATGCATATCTGCGGTTTA
GTTGTCGCTCGGAGGACAGTACTCCGTTGTTCGTCGTTTGAAAAATGTGTGTAGTTGTTGGGGTAACTGC
GCACAATTGCCGGGCTACAGGGTGCTTTGAGTCTTTGTTTTTGGATTTCGTTTTCGATGTTTAGCTACGA
AAGCCAAGCGTTGTGCTATTTTCGAATTTTGTATTTTATAACCCGGGCAAGGGCGAATTCGACCCAGCTT
TCTTGTACAAAGTGGTAGATCTGCGATCGAGCTCGCCCGGGGATCGAGCGCAGCGGTATAAAAGGGCGCG
GGGTGGCTGAGAGCATCAGTTGTGAATGAATGTTCGAGCCGAGCAGACGTGCCGCTGCCTTCGTTAATAT
CCTTTGAATAAGCCAACTTTGAATCACAAGACGCATACCAAACGGCATTCCGGTACTGTTGGTAAAGCCA
CCATGGAAGACGCCAAAAACATAAAGAAAGGCCCGGCGCCATTCTATCCGCTGGAAGATGGAACCGCTGG
AGAGCAACTGCATA
